Addgene plasmid #133566: EGFP-Talin head-SpyCatcher003
Purpose: Expresses EGFP-Talin head-SpyCatcher003 in mammalian cells
Depositing lab: Mark Howarth. Depositing organization: University of Oxford. Publication: Approaching infinite affinity through engineering of peptide-protein interaction. Keeble AH, Turkki P, Stokes S, Khairil Anuar INA, Rahikainen R, Hytonen VP, Howarth M. Proc Natl Acad Sci U S A. 2019 Dec 10. pii: 1909653116. doi: 10.1073/pnas.1909653116. PubMed 31822621.
Backbone
  Vector backbone: pEGFP-C1
  Backbone manufacturer: Clontech
  Backbone size w/o insert (bp): 3839
  Total vector size (bp): 6260
  Vector type: Mammalian Expression
  Selectable markers: Neomycin (select with G418)
Growth in bacteria
  Bacterial resistance: Kanamycin, 50 μg/mL
  Growth temperature: 37°C
  Growth strain: DH5alpha
  Copy number: High Copy
Gene/Insert
  Gene/Insert name: EGFP-Talin head-SpyCatcher003
  Species: Synthetic
  Insert size (bp): 2421
  Promoter: CMV
  Cloning method: Gibson Cloning
  Sequencing primers: 5′ CMV; 3′ EBV
Terms and licenses: Academic/Nonprofit Terms; Industry Terms: Not Available to Industry
How to cite: EGFP-Talin head-SpyCatcher003 was a gift from Mark Howarth (Addgene plasmid # 133566 ; http://n2t.net/addgene:133566 ; RRID:Addgene_133566)
