[The description below was written by a language model from this plasmid's Addgene catalogue record and pLannotate feature annotations shown in this document.]
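Description:
EGFP-Talin head-SpyCatcher003 is a 6,260 bp mammalian expression plasmid built on the Clontech pEGFP-C1 backbone by Gibson cloning. It replicates at high copy in E. coli from a ColE1/pUC-type origin and also carries an f1 phage origin. A single NeoR/KanR (Tn5 aminoglycoside phosphotransferase) cassette provides selection in both hosts. A bacterial bla-type promoter drives it for kanamycin resistance in bacteria, and the SV40 enhancer/early promoter drives it for G418 selection in mammalian cells, with the HSV TK polyadenylation signal terminating the transcript. The short ble and bGH poly(A) fragments flagged near this cassette appear to be partial matches rather than working elements.

The payload is a synthetic 2,421 bp tripartite fusion expressed from the CMV immediate-early enhancer/promoter, which spans the numbering origin of the circular map, and terminated by the SV40 poly(A) signal. EGFP sits at the N-terminus, followed by a remnant of the multiple cloning site acting as a linker, then a fragment of mouse talin-1 (Tln1) corresponding to the head region. Talin is a cytoskeletal protein concentrated at cell-substratum contacts. The SpyCatcher003 module named in the catalogue entry is not annotated by the feature software, but it presumably occupies the unannotated stretch between the end of the talin fragment and the poly(A) signal. SpyCatcher003 is an engineered protein partner that forms a spontaneous covalent isopeptide bond with a SpyTag-family peptide. The fusion should therefore give a fluorescent talin head that can be irreversibly coupled inside cells to a separately expressed SpyTag-bearing partner. The record itself states only that the plasmid expresses this fusion in mammalian cells, in the context of work on engineering very high-affinity peptide-protein interactions.
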