Features (pLannotate 1.2.2; 14 found; start..end, strand, type, name):
      1..204     +  promoter       CMV promoter: human cytomegalovirus (CMV) immediate early promoter
    249..965     +  CDS            EGFP: EGFP is a basic (constitutively fluorescent) green fluorescent protein published in 1996, derived from Aequorea victoria. It is reported to be a rapidly-maturing weak dimer with moderate acid sensitivity.
    966..992     +  misc_feature   MCS (fragment): multiple cloning site
   1020..2318    +  CDS            Tln1 (fragment): TLN1_MOUSE - Also known as Tln. Experimental evidence at protein level: Swiss-Prot protein existence level 1. Probably involved in connections of major cytoskeletal structures to the plasma membrane. High molecular weight cytoskeletal protein concentrated at regions of cell-substratum contact and, in lymphocytes, at cell-cell contacts. From Mus musculus (Mouse).
   2684..2805    +  polyA_signal   SV40 poly(A) signal: SV40 polyadenylation signal
   2839..3267    -  rep_origin     f1 ori (sequence partly withheld): f1 bacteriophage origin of replication; arrow indicates direction of (+) strand synthesis
   3294..3398    +  promoter       AmpR promoter: bla
   3400..3757    +  promoter       SV40 promoter: SV40 enhancer and early promoter
   3792..4586    +  CDS            NeoR/KanR: aminoglycoside phosphotransferase from Tn5; aph(3')-II (or nptII); confers resistance to neomycin, kanamycin, and G418 (Geneticin®)
   4607..4759    +  CDS            ble (fragment): BLE_KLEPN - Experimental evidence at protein level: Swiss-Prot protein existence level 1. Binding protein with a strong affinity to the bleomycin family of antibiotics. Binds to CL990; an antimitotic-antibiotic compound. From Klebsiella pneumoniae.
   4818..4865    +  polyA_signal   HSV TK poly(A) signal: herpes simplex virus thymidine kinase polyadenylation signal (Cole and Stacy, 1985)
   4956..4972    -  polyA_signal   bGH poly(A) signal (fragment): bovine growth hormone polyadenylation signal
   5194..5782    +  rep_origin     ori: high-copy-number ColE1/pMB1/pBR322/pUC origin of replication
   5957..6260    +  enhancer       CMV enhancer: human cytomegalovirus immediate early enhancer
>Addgene plasmid #133566 | EGFP-Talin head-SpyCatcher003 | addgene full sequence | sequence record 267051 | Addgene NGS Result
GTGATGCGGTTTTGGCAGTACATCAATGGGCGTGGATAGCGGTTTGACTCACGGGGATTTCCAAGTCTCC
ACCCCATTGACGTCAATGGGAGTTTGTTTTGGCACCAAAATCAACGGGACTTTCCAAAATGTCGTAACAA
CTCCGCCCCATTGACGCAAATGGGCGGTAGGCGTGTACGGTGGGAGGTCTATATAAGCAGAGCTGGTTTA
GTGAACCGTCAGATCCGCTAGCGCTACCGGTCGCCACCATGGTGAGCAAGGGCGAGGAGCTGTTCACCGG
GGTGGTGCCCATCCTGGTCGAGCTGGACGGCGACGTAAACGGCCACAAGTTCAGCGTGTCCGGCGAGGGC
GAGGGCGATGCCACCTACGGCAAGCTGACCCTGAAGTTCATCTGCACCACCGGCAAGCTGCCCGTGCCCT
GGCCCACCCTCGTGACCACCCTGACCTACGGCGTGCAGTGCTTCAGCCGCTACCCCGACCACATGAAGCA
GCACGACTTCTTCAAGTCCGCCATGCCCGAAGGCTACGTCCAGGAGCGCACCATCTTCTTCAAGGACGAC
GGCAACTACAAGACCCGCGCCGAGGTGAAGTTCGAGGGCGACACCCTGGTGAACCGCATCGAGCTGAAGG
GCATCGACTTCAAGGAGGACGGCAACATCCTGGGGCACAAGCTGGAGTACAACTACAACAGCCACAACGT
CTATATCATGGCCGACAAGCAGAAGAACGGCATCAAGGTGAACTTCAAGATCCGCCACAACATCGAGGAC
GGCAGCGTGCAGCTCGCCGACCACTACCAGCAGAACACCCCCATCGGCGACGGCCCCGTGCTGCTGCCCG
ACAACCACTACCTGAGCACCCAGTCCGCCCTGAGCAAAGACCCCAACGAGAAGCGCGATCACATGGTCCT
GCTGGAGTTCGTGACCGCCGCCGGGATCACTCTCGGCATGGACGAGCTGTACAAGTCCGGACTCAGATCT
CGAGCTCAAGCTAGCTTCGAATTCGCAGAAGCTGCCACCATGGTTGCGCTTTCGCTGAAGATTAGCATTG
GGAATGTGGTGAAGACGATGCAATTTGAGCCATCTACCATGGTGTACGACGCCTGCCGCATGATTCGTGA
GCGGATCCCAGAGGCCCTGGCTGGCCCTCCCAACGACTTTGGGCTCTTTCTGTCAGATGATGACCCCAAA
AAAGGCATCTGGCTAGAGGCTGGGAAAGCTTTGGACTACTACATGCTCCGAAATGGGGACACCATGGAGT
ACAGAAAAAAGCAGAGACCCCTGAAGATCCGGATGTTAGACGGAACGGTGAAGACTATCATGGTGGATGA
CTCCAAGACCGTCACAGACATGCTCATGACCATTTGTGCCCGAATTGGTATCACCAACCATGATGAGTAT
TCACTGGTTCGAGAGCTGATGGAAGAAAAGAAAGATGAGGGGACAGGGACCCTGAGAAAAGACAAGACCC
TACTGCGAGATGAAAAGAAGATGGAGAAGCTAAAGCAGAAGTTGCACACAGACGATGAGTTGAACTGGCT
GGACCATGGGCGGACACTGAGGGAACAGGGAGTGGAAGAGCATGAGACGTTGCTGCTGCGGAGAAAGTTC
TTCTACTCAGACCAGAATGTGGATTCCCGAGACCCTGTACAGCTGAACCTTCTCTATGTGCAGGCACGAG
ATGACATCCTGAATGGCTCCCATCCTGTCTCCTTTGACAAGGCCTGTGAATTTGCAGGCTTCCAGTGCCA
GATCCAGTTTGGACCTCACAATGAACAGAAGCACAAGGCTGGCTTCCTTGACCTGAAGGACTTCCTGCCC
AAGGAGTATGTGAAGCAGAAGGGAGAGCGTAAGATCTTTCAGGCACACAAGAATTGTGGGCAGATGAGTG
AAATTGAGGCCAAGGTACGCTACGTGAAGCTGGCCCGTTCCCTCAAGACTTACGGTGTCTCCTTCTTCCT
AGTCAAGGAAAAGATGAAGGGGAAGAATAAACTGGTGCCCAGGCTGTTGGGCATCACTAAGGAGTGTGTG
ATGCGTGTGGATGAGAAGACCAAGGAGGTGATTCAGGAATGGAGCCTCACCAACATCAAACGCTGGGCTG
CCTCTCCCAAGAGCTTTACTCTGGACTTTGGAGACTATCAGGATGGCTACTACTCAGTACAGACGACAGA
AGGCGAGCAGATCGCACAGCTCATTGCTGGCTACATAGATATCATCCTTAAGAAGAAAAAAAGCAAGGAC
CATTTTGGGCTGGAGGGAGATGAAGAGTCTACTATGTTGGAGGACTCAGTGTCACCCAAAAAGTCAACAG
TCCTTCAGGGCGCGATGGTGACCACACTGTCCGGACTGTCTGGAGAGCAGGGACCATCCGGCGACATGAC
CACAGAGGAGGATTCTGCCACACACATCAAGTTCAGCAAGAGGGACGAGGACGGAAGAGAGCTGGCAGGA
GCAACCATGGAGCTGAGGGATAGCTCCGGCAAGACCATCAGCACATGGATCTCCGACGGCCACGTGAAGG
ATTTCTACCTGTATCCCGGCAAGTACACCTTTGTGGAGACAGCAGCACCAGACGGATATGAGGTGGCAAC
CCCTATCGAGTTTACAGTGAACGAGGACGGACAGGTGACCGTGGATGGAGAGGCAACAGAGGGCGATGCA
CACACCTAACAATTGTTGTTGTTAACTTGTTTATTGCAGCTTATAATGGTTACAAATAAAGCAATAGCAT
CACAAATTTCACAAATAAAGCATTTTTTTCACTGCATTCTAGTTGTGGTTTGTCCAAACTCATCAATGTA
TCTTAACGCGTAAATTGTAAGCGTTAATATTTTGTTAAAATTCGCGTTAAATTTTTGTTAAATCAGCTCA
TTTTTTAACCAATAGGCCGAAATCGGCAAAATCCCTTATAAATCAAAAGAATAGACCGAGATAGGGT
[37 nt withheld, positions 2938-2974]
AAAGAACGTGGACTCCAACGTCAAAGG
[49 nt withheld, positions 3002-3050]
T
[91 nt withheld, positions 3052-3142]
G
[124 nt withheld, positions 3144-3267]
CAGGTGGCACTTTTCGGGGAAATGTGCGCGGAACCCCTATTTGTTTATTTTTCTAAATACATTCAAATAT
GTATCCGCTCATGAGACAATAACCCTGATAAATGCTTCAATAATATTGAAAAAGGAAGAGTCCTGAGGCG
GAAAGAACCAGCTGTGGAATGTGTGTCAGTTAGGGTGTGGAAAGTCCCCAGGCTCCCCAGCAGGCAGAAG
TATGCAAAGCATGCATCTCAATTAGTCAGCAACCAGGTGTGGAAAGTCCCCAGGCTCCCCAGCAGGCAGA
AGTATGCAAAGCATGCATCTCAATTAGTCAGCAACCATAGTCCCGCCCCTAACTCCGCCCATCCCGCCCC
TAACTCCGCCCAGTTCCGCCCATTCTCCGCCCCATGGCTGACTAATTTTTTTTATTTATGCAGAGGCCGA
GGCCGCCTCGGCCTCTGAGCTATTCCAGAAGTAGTGAGGAGGCTTTTTTGGAGGCCTAGGCTTTTGCAAA
GATCGATCAAGAGACAGGATGAGGATCGTTTCGCATGATTGAACAAGATGGATTGCACGCAGGTTCTCCG
GCCGCTTGGGTGGAGAGGCTATTCGGCTATGACTGGGCACAACAGACAATCGGCTGCTCTGATGCCGCCG
TGTTCCGGCTGTCAGCGCAGGGGCGCCCGGTTCTTTTTGTCAAGACCGACCTGTCCGGTGCCCTGAATGA
ACTGCAAGACGAGGCAGCGCGGCTATCGTGGCTGGCCACGACGGGCGTTCCTTGCGCAGCTGTGCTCGAC
GTTGTCACTGAAGCGGGAAGGGACTGGCTGCTATTGGGCGAAGTGCCGGGGCAGGATCTCCTGTCATCTC
ACCTTGCTCCTGCCGAGAAAGTATCCATCATGGCTGATGCAATGCGGCGGCTGCATACGCTTGATCCGGC
TACCTGCCCATTCGACCACCAAGCGAAACATCGCATCGAGCGAGCACGTACTCGGATGGAAGCCGGTCTT
GTCGATCAGGATGATCTGGACGAAGAGCATCAGGGGCTCGCGCCAGCCGAACTGTTCGCCAGGCTCAAGG
CGAGCATGCCCGACGGCGAGGATCTCGTCGTGACCCATGGCGATGCCTGCTTGCCGAATATCATGGTGGA
AAATGGCCGCTTTTCTGGATTCATCGACTGTGGCCGGCTGGGTGTGGCGGACCGCTATCAGGACATAGCG
TTGGCTACCCGTGATATTGCTGAAGAGCTTGGCGGCGAATGGGCTGACCGCTTCCTCGTGCTTTACGGTA
TCGCCGCTCCCGATTCGCAGCGCATCGCCTTCTATCGCCTTCTTGACGAGTTCTTCTGAGCGGGACTCTG
GGGTTCGAAATGACCGACCAAGCGACGCCCAACCTGCCATCACGAGATTTCGATTCCACCGCCGCCTTCT
ATGAAAGGTTGGGCTTCGGAATCGTTTTCCGGGACGCCGGCTGGATGATCCTCCAGCGCGGGGATCTCAT
GCTGGAGTTCTTCGCCCACCCTAGGGGGAGGCTAACTGAAACACGGAAGGAGACAATACCGGAAGGAACC
CGCGCTATGACGGCAATAAAAAGACAGAATAAAACGCACGGTGTTGGGTCGTTTGTTCATAAACGCGGGG
TTCGGTCCCAGGGCTGGCACTCTGTCGATACCCCACCGAGACCCCATTGGGGCCAATACGCCCGCGTTTC
TTCCTTTTCCCCACCCCACCCCCCAAGTTCGGGTGAAGGCCCAGGGCTCGCAGCCAACGTCGGGGCGGCA
GGCCCTGCCATAGCCTCAGGTTACTCATATATACTTTAGATTGATTTAAAACTTCATTTTTAATTTAAAA
GGATCTAGGTGAAGATCCTTTTTGATAATCTCATGACCAAAATCCCTTAACGTGAGTTTTCGTTCCACTG
AGCGTCAGACCCCGTAGAAAAGATCAAAGGATCTTCTTGAGATCCTTTTTTTCTGCGCGTAATCTGCTGC
TTGCAAACAAAAAAACCACCGCTACCAGCGGTGGTTTGTTTGCCGGATCAAGAGCTACCAACTCTTTTTC
CGAAGGTAACTGGCTTCAGCAGAGCGCAGATACCAAATACTGTTCTTCTAGTGTAGCCGTAGTTAGGCCA
CCACTTCAAGAACTCTGTAGCACCGCCTACATACCTCGCTCTGCTAATCCTGTTACCAGTGGCTGCTGCC
AGTGGCGATAAGTCGTGTCTTACCGGGTTGGACTCAAGACGATAGTTACCGGATAAGGCGCAGCGGTCGG
GCTGAACGGGGGGTTCGTGCACACAGCCCAGCTTGGAGCGAACGACCTACACCGAACTGAGATACCTACA
GCGTGAGCTATGAGAAAGCGCCACGCTTCCCGAAGGGAGAAAGGCGGACAGGTATCCGGTAAGCGGCAGG
GTCGGAACAGGAGAGCGCACGAGGGAGCTTCCAGGGGGAAACGCCTGGTATCTTTATAGTCCTGTCGGGT
TTCGCCACCTCTGACTTGAGCGTCGATTTTTGTGATGCTCGTCAGGGGGGCGGAGCCTATGGAAAAACGC
CAGCAACGCGGCCTTTTTACGGTTCCTGGCCTTTTGCTGGCCTTTTGCTCACATGTTCTTTCCTGCGTTA
TCCCCTGATTCTGTGGATAACCGTATTACCGCCATGCATTAGTTATTAATAGTAATCAATTACGGGGTCA
TTAGTTCATAGCCCATATATGGAGTTCCGCGTTACATAACTTACGGTAAATGGCCCGCCTGGCTGACCGC
CCAACGACCCCCGCCCATTGACGTCAATAATGACGTATGTTCCCATAGTAACGCCAATAGGGACTTTCCA
TTGACGTCAATGGGTGGAGTATTTACGGTAAACTGCCCACTTGGCAGTACATCAAGTGTATCATATGCCA
AGTACGCCCCCTATTGACGTCAATGACGGTAAATGGCCCGCCTGGCATTATGCCCAGTACATGACCTTAT
GGGACTTTCCTACTTGGCAGTACATCTACGTATTAGTCATCGCTATTACCATG
