>Addgene plasmid #133566 | EGFP-Talin head-SpyCatcher003 | depositor partial sequence | sequence record 256625 | EGFP-Talin head-SpyCatcher003 gene 2421 bp
ATGGTGAGCAAGGGCGAGGAGCTGTTCACCGGGGTGGTGCCCATCCTGGTCGAGCTGGACGGCGACGTAA
ACGGCCACAAGTTCAGCGTGTCCGGCGAGGGCGAGGGCGATGCCACCTACGGCAAGCTGACCCTGAAGTT
CATCTGCACCACCGGCAAGCTGCCCGTGCCCTGGCCCACCCTCGTGACCACCCTGACCTACGGCGTGCAG
TGCTTCAGCCGCTACCCCGACCACATGAAGCAGCACGACTTCTTCAAGTCCGCCATGCCCGAAGGCTACG
TCCAGGAGCGCACCATCTTCTTCAAGGACGACGGCAACTACAAGACCCGCGCCGAGGTGAAGTTCGAGGG
CGACACCCTGGTGAACCGCATCGAGCTGAAGGGCATCGACTTCAAGGAGGACGGCAACATCCTGGGGCAC
AAGCTGGAGTACAACTACAACAGCCACAACGTCTATATCATGGCCGACAAGCAGAAGAACGGCATCAAGG
TGAACTTCAAGATCCGCCACAACATCGAGGACGGCAGCGTGCAGCTCGCCGACCACTACCAGCAGAACAC
CCCCATCGGCGACGGCCCCGTGCTGCTGCCCGACAACCACTACCTGAGCACCCAGTCCGCCCTGAGCAAA
GACCCCAACGAGAAGCGCGATCACATGGTCCTGCTGGAGTTCGTGACCGCCGCCGGGATCACTCTCGGCA
TGGACGAGCTGTACAAGTCCGGACTCAGATCTCGAGCTCAAGCTAGCTTCGAATTCGCAGAAGCTGCCAC
CATGGTTGCGCTTTCGCTGAAGATTAGCATTGGGAATGTGGTGAAGACGATGCAATTTGAGCCATCTACC
ATGGTGTACGACGCCTGCCGCATGATTCGTGAGCGGATCCCAGAGGCCCTGGCTGGCCCTCCCAACGACT
TTGGGCTCTTTCTGTCAGATGATGACCCCAAAAAAGGCATCTGGCTAGAGGCTGGGAAAGCTTTGGACTA
CTACATGCTCCGAAATGGGGACACCATGGAGTACAGAAAAAAGCAGAGACCCCTGAAGATCCGGATGTTA
GACGGAACGGTGAAGACTATCATGGTGGATGACTCCAAGACCGTCACAGACATGCTCATGACCATTTGTG
CCCGAATTGGTATCACCAACCATGATGAGTATTCACTGGTTCGAGAGCTGATGGAAGAAAAGAAAGATGA
GGGGACAGGGACCCTGAGAAAAGACAAGACCCTACTGCGAGATGAAAAGAAGATGGAGAAGCTAAAGCAG
AAGTTGCACACAGACGATGAGTTGAACTGGCTGGACCATGGGCGGACACTGAGGGAACAGGGAGTGGAAG
AGCATGAGACGTTGCTGCTGCGGAGAAAGTTCTTCTACTCAGACCAGAATGTGGATTCCCGAGACCCTGT
ACAGCTGAACCTTCTCTATGTGCAGGCACGAGATGACATCCTGAATGGCTCCCATCCTGTCTCCTTTGAC
AAGGCCTGTGAATTTGCAGGCTTCCAGTGCCAGATCCAGTTTGGACCTCACAATGAACAGAAGCACAAGG
CTGGCTTCCTTGACCTGAAGGACTTCCTGCCCAAGGAGTATGTGAAGCAGAAGGGAGAGCGTAAGATCTT
TCAGGCACACAAGAATTGTGGGCAGATGAGTGAAATTGAGGCCAAGGTACGCTACGTGAAGCTGGCCCGT
TCCCTCAAGACTTACGGTGTCTCCTTCTTCCTAGTCAAGGAAAAGATGAAGGGGAAGAATAAACTGGTGC
CCAGGCTGTTGGGCATCACTAAGGAGTGTGTGATGCGTGTGGATGAGAAGACCAAGGAGGTGATTCAGGA
ATGGAGCCTCACCAACATCAAACGCTGGGCTGCCTCTCCCAAGAGCTTTACTCTGGACTTTGGAGACTAT
CAGGATGGCTACTACTCAGTACAGACGACAGAAGGCGAGCAGATCGCACAGCTCATTGCTGGCTACATAG
ATATCATCCTTAAGAAGAAAAAAAGCAAGGACCATTTTGGGCTGGAGGGAGATGAAGAGTCTACTATGTT
GGAGGACTCAGTGTCACCCAAAAAGTCAACAGTCCTTCAGGGCGCGATGGTGACCACACTGTCCGGACTG
TCTGGAGAGCAGGGACCATCCGGCGACATGACCACAGAGGAGGATTCTGCCACACACATCAAGTTCAGCA
AGAGGGACGAGGACGGAAGAGAGCTGGCAGGAGCAACCATGGAGCTGAGGGATAGCTCCGGCAAGACCAT
CAGCACATGGATCTCCGACGGCCACGTGAAGGATTTCTACCTGTATCCCGGCAAGTACACCTTTGTGGAG
ACAGCAGCACCAGACGGATATGAGGTGGCAACCCCTATCGAGTTTACAGTGAACGAGGACGGACAGGTGA
CCGTGGATGGAGAGGCAACAGAGGGCGATGCACACACCTAA
